Addgene plasmid #131392: pMT525
Purpose: L1RP retrotransposition reporter
Depositing lab: Kathleen Burns. Depositing organization: Johns Hopkins University and School of Medicine. Publication: Cell fitness screens reveal a conflict between LINE-1 retrotransposition and DNA replication. Ardeljan D, Steranka JP, Liu C, Li Z, Taylor MS, Payer LM, Gorbounov M, Sarnecki JS, Deshpande V, Hruban RH, Boeke JD, Fenyo D, Wu PH, Smogorzewska A, Holland AJ, Burns KH. Nat Struct Mol Biol. 2020 Feb;27(2):168-178. doi: 10.1038/s41594-020-0372-1. Epub 2020 Feb 10. PubMed 32042151.
Backbone
  Vector backbone: pCEP4
  Modifications to backbone: Hygromycin replaced with Puromycin
  Vector type: Mammalian Expression
  Selectable markers: Puromycin
Growth in bacteria
  Bacterial resistance: Ampicillin, 100 μg/mL
  Growth temperature: 37°C
  Growth strain: DH5alpha
  Copy number: Unknown
Gene/Insert
  Gene/Insert name: L1RP GFP-AI
  Species: H. sapiens (human)
Resource information
  A portion of this plasmid was derived from a plasmid made by: Marty Taylor, Boeke Lab
Terms and licenses: Academic/Nonprofit Terms; Industry Terms: Not Available to Industry
How to cite: pMT525 was a gift from Kathleen Burns (Addgene plasmid # 131392 ; http://n2t.net/addgene:131392 ; RRID:Addgene_131392)
