[The description below was written by a language model from this plasmid's Addgene catalogue record and the feature table of its GenBank file.]
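Description:
pMT525 is an 18.7 kb episomal mammalian expression plasmid built on the pCEP4 backbone, in which the original hygromycin marker has been replaced by a puromycin resistance cassette (puromycin N-acetyltransferase driven by the SV40 enhancer/early promoter, followed by polyadenylation signals). The backbone carries the Epstein-Barr virus oriP origin and the EBNA1 coding sequence, which together allow the plasmid to be replicated and retained as an extrachromosomal element in human cells under puromycin selection. In bacteria it is propagated through a high-copy ColE1/pUC-type origin with ampicillin resistance (bla).

The payload is the human LINE-1 element L1RP fitted with a GFP-AI retrotransposition indicator, and the record's keyword describes the arrangement as CMV-L1RP-GFP-AI. A CMV enhancer/promoter sits upstream of the LINE-1 sequence. The feature table annotates ORF1p but does not annotate ORF2p, the GFP coding sequence or its intron, although the unannotated span downstream of ORF1p is presumably where these lie. Downstream, a second CMV promoter is annotated on the complementary strand and an HSV TK poly(A) signal flanks the other end of this region. That layout fits the standard antisense-intron design, in which a reporter cassette is placed in reverse orientation in the L1 3′ region and interrupted by an intron oriented with the L1 transcript. In such reporters, functional GFP is produced only after the L1 RNA is spliced, reverse transcribed and integrated, so fluorescence marks completed retrotransposition events. An SV40 poly(A) signal follows the cassette. The plasmid is used to measure L1RP retrotransposition activity in cultured human cells.
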