LOCUS       Exported 18713 bp ds-DNA circular SYN 01-NOV-2016
DEFINITION  synthetic circular DNA
ACCESSION   .
VERSION     .
KEYWORDS    CMV-L1RP-GFP-AI
SOURCE      synthetic DNA construct
  ORGANISM  synthetic DNA construct
REFERENCE   1 (bases 1 to 18713)
  AUTHORS   .
  TITLE     Direct Submission
  JOURNAL   Exported Thursday, Aug 1, 2019 from SnapGene 4.3.8.1
            https://www.snapgene.com
FEATURES             Location/Qualifiers
     source          1..18713
                     /organism="synthetic DNA construct"
                     /mol_type="other DNA"
     promoter        25..228
                     /label=CMV promoter
                     /note="human cytomegalovirus (CMV) immediate early
                     promoter"
     CDS             1201..2217
                     /codon_start=1
                     /label=ORF1p
                     /translation="MGKKQNRKTGNSKTQSASPPPKERSSSPATEQSWMENDFDELREE
                     GFRRSNYSELREDIQTKGKEVENFEKNLEECITRITNTEKCLKELMELKTKARELREEC
                     RSLRSRCDQLEERVSAMEDEMNEMKREGKFREKRIKRNEQSLQEIWDYVKRPNLRLIGV
                     PESDVENGTKLENTLQDIIQENFPNLARQANVQIQEIQRTPQRYSSRRATPRHIIVRFT
                     KVEMKEKMLRAAREKGRVTLKGKPIRLTADLSAETLQARREWGPIFNILKEKNFQPRIS
                     YPAKLSFISEGEIKYFIDKQMLRDFVTTRPALKELLKEALNMERNNRYQPLQNHAKM"
     polyA_signal    6287..6335
                     /label=HSV TK poly(A) signal
                     /note="herpes simplex virus thymidine kinase
                     polyadenylation signal (Cole and Stacy, 1985)"
     promoter        complement(8159..8362)
                     /label=CMV promoter
                     /note="human cytomegalovirus (CMV) immediate early
                     promoter"
     enhancer        8363..8666
                     /label=CMV enhancer
                     /note="human cytomegalovirus immediate early enhancer"
     polyA_signal    8728..8862
                     /label=SV40 poly(A) signal
                     /note="SV40 polyadenylation signal"
     rep_origin      9591..11380
                     /label=oriP
                     /note="Epstein-Barr virus oriP replication origin (Yates et
                     al., 2000)"
     CDS             complement(11686..13611)
                     /codon_start=1
                     /label=EBNA1
                     /translation="MSDEGPGTGPGNGLGEKGDTSGPEGSGGSGPQRRGGDNHGRGRGR
                     GRGRGGGRPGAPGGSGSGPRHRDGVRRPQKRPSCIGCKGTHGGTGAGAGAGGAGAGGAG
                     AGGGAGAGGGAGGAGGAGGAGAGGGAGAGGGAGGAGGAGAGGGAGAGGGAGGAGAGGGA
                     GGAGGAGAGGGAGAGGGAGGAGAGGGAGGAGGAGAGGGAGAGGAGGAGGAGAGGAGAGG
                     GAGGAGGAGAGGAGAGGAGAGGAGAGGAGGAGAGGAGGAGAGGAGGAGAGGGAGGAGAG
                     GGAGGAGAGGAGGAGAGGAGGAGAGGAGGAGAGGGAGAGGAGAGGGGRGRGGSGGRGRG
                     GSGGRGRGGSGGRRGRGRERARGGSRERARGRGRGRGEKRPRSPSSQSSSSGSPPRRPP
                     PGRRPFFHPVGEADYFEYHQEGGPDGEPDVPPGAIEQGPADDPGEGPSTGPRGQGDGGR
                     RKKGGWFGKHRGQGGSNPKFENIAEGLRALLARSHVERTTDEGTWVAGVFVYGGSKTSL
                     YNLRRGTALAIPQCRLTPLSRLPFGMAPGPGPQPGPLRESIVCYFMVFLQTHIFAEVLK
                     DAIKDLVMTKPAPTCNIRVTVCSFDDGVDLPPWFPPMVEGAAAEGDDGDDGDEGGDGDE
                     GEEGQE"
     variation       12262..12453
                     /label=d387-450
     variation       12262..12429
                     /label=d395-450
     variation       12433..12435
                     /label=S393A
     variation       12637..13308
                     /label=Gly-Ala
     promoter        14132..14236
                     /gene="bla"
                     /label=AmpR promoter
     CDS             14237..15097
                     /codon_start=1
                     /gene="bla"
                     /product="beta-lactamase"
                     /label=AmpR
                     /note="confers resistance to ampicillin, carbenicillin, and
                     related antibiotics"
                     /translation="MSIQHFRVALIPFFAAFCLPVFAHPETLVKVKDAEDQLGARVGYI
                     ELDLNSGKILESFRPEERFPMMSTFKVLLCGAVLSRVDAGQEQLGRRIHYSQNDLVEYS
                     PVTEKHLTDGMTVRELCSAAITMSDNTAANLLLTTIGGPKELTAFLHNMGDHVTRLDRW
                     EPELNEAIPNDERDTTMPAAMATTLRKLLTGELLTLASRQQLIDWMEADKVAGPLLRSA
                     LPAGWFIADKSGAGERGSRGIIAALGPDGKPSRIVVIYTTGSQATMDERNRQIAEIGAS
                     LIKHW"
     rep_origin      15268..15856
                     /direction=RIGHT
                     /label=ori
                     /note="high-copy-number ColE1/pMB1/pBR322/pUC origin of
                     replication"
     promoter        16151..16480
                     /label=SV40 promoter
                     /note="SV40 enhancer and early promoter"
     rep_origin      16331..16466
                     /label=SV40 ori
                     /note="SV40 origin of replication"
     CDS             16573..17172
                     /codon_start=1
                     /gene="pac from Streptomyces alboniger"
                     /product="puromycin N-acetyltransferase"
                     /label=PuroR
                     /note="confers resistance to puromycin"
                     /translation="MTEYKPTVRLATRDDVPRAVRTLAAAFADYPATRHTVDPDRHIER
                     VTELQELFLTRVGLDIGKVWVADDGAAVAVWTTPESVEAGAVFAEIGPRMAELSGSRLA
                     AQQQMEGLLAPHRPKEPAWFLATVGVSPDHQGKGLGSAVVLPGVEAAERAGVPAFLETS
                     APRNLPFYERLGFTVTADVEVPEGPRTWCMTRKPGA"
     polyA_signal    17402..17536
                     /label=SV40 poly(A) signal
                     /note="SV40 polyadenylation signal"
     polyA_signal    17656..17704
                     /label=HSV TK poly(A) signal
                     /note="herpes simplex virus thymidine kinase
                     polyadenylation signal (Cole and Stacy, 1985)"
     enhancer        join(18358..18713,1..24)
                     /label=CMV enhancer
                     /note="human cytomegalovirus immediate early enhancer"
ORIGIN
        1 gtattagtca tcgctattac catggtgatg cggttttggc agtacaccaa tgggcgtgga
       61 tagcggtttg actcacgggg atttccaagt ctccacccca ttgacgtcaa tgggagtttg
      121 ttttggcacc aaaatcaacg ggactttcca aaatgtcgta ataaccccgc cccgttgacg
      181 caaatgggcg gtaggcgtgt acggtgggag gtctatataa gcagagctcg tttagtgaac
      241 cgtcagatct ctagaagctg ggtaccagct gctagcaagc ttgctagcgg ccgcgggggg
      301 aggagccaag atggccgaat aggaacagct ccggtctaca gctcccagcg tgagcgacgc
      361 agaagacggt gatttctgca tttccatctg aggtaccggg ttcatctcac tagggagtgc
      421 cagacagtgg gcgcaggcca gtgtgtgtgc gcaccgtgcg cgagccgaag cagggcgagg
      481 cattgcctca cctgggaagc gcaaggggtc agggagttcc ctttccgagt caaagaaagg
      541 ggtgacggac gcacctggaa aatcgggtca ctcccacccg aatattgcgc ttttcagacc
      601 ggcttaagaa acggcgcacc acgagactat atcccacacc tggctcggag ggtcctacgc
      661 ccacggaatc tcgctgattg ctagcacagc agtctgagat caaactgcaa ggcggcaacg
      721 aggctggggg aggggcgccc gccattgccc aggcttgctt aggtaaacaa agcagcaggg
      781 aagctcgaac tgggtggagc ccaccacagc tcaaggaggc ctgcctgcct ctgtaggctc
      841 cacctctggg ggcagggcac agacaaacaa aaagacagca gtaacctctg cagacttaag
      901 tgtccctgtc tgacagcttt gaagagagca gtggttctcc cagcacgcag ctggagatct
      961 gagaacgggc agactgcctc ctcaagtggg tccctgaccc ctgacccccg agcagcctaa
     1021 ctgggaggca ccccccagca ggggcacact gacacctcac acggcagggt attccaacag
     1081 acctgcagct gagggtcctg tctgttagaa ggaaaactaa caaccagaaa ggacatctac
     1141 accgaaaacc catctgtaca tcaccatcat caaagaccaa aagtagataa aaccacaaag
     1201 atggggaaaa aacagaacag aaaaactgga aactctaaaa cgcagagcgc ctctcctcct
     1261 ccaaaggaac gcagttcctc accagcaaca gaacaaagct ggatggagaa tgattttgat
     1321 gagctgagag aagaaggctt cagacgatca aattactctg agctacggga ggacattcaa
     1381 accaaaggca aagaagttga aaactttgaa aaaaatttag aagaatgtat aactagaata
     1441 accaatacag agaagtgctt aaaggagctg atggagctga aaaccaaggc tcgagaacta
     1501 cgtgaagaat gcagaagcct caggagccga tgcgatcaac tggaagaaag ggtatcagca
     1561 atggaagatg aaatgaatga aatgaagcga gaagggaagt ttagagaaaa aagaataaaa
     1621 agaaatgagc aaagcctcca agaaatatgg gactatgtga aaagaccaaa tctacgtctg
     1681 attggtgtac ctgaaagtga tgtggagaat ggaaccaagt tggaaaacac tctgcaggat
     1741 attatccagg agaacttccc caatctagca aggcaggcca acgttcagat tcaggaaata
     1801 cagagaacgc cacaaagata ctcctcgaga agagcaactc caagacacat aattgtcaga
     1861 ttcaccaaag ttgaaatgaa ggaaaaaatg ttaagggcag ccagagagaa aggtcgggtt
     1921 accctcaaag gaaagcccat cagactaaca gcggatctct cggcagaaac cctacaagcc
     1981 agaagagagt gggggccaat attcaacatt cttaaagaaa agaattttca acccagaatt
     2041 tcatatccag ccaaactaag cttcataagt gaaggagaaa taaaatactt tatagacaag
     2101 caaatgttga gagattttgt caccaccagg cctgccctaa aagagctcct gaaggaagcg
     2161 ctaaacatgg aaaggaacaa ccggtaccag ccgctgcaaa atcatgccaa aatgtaaaga
     2221 ccatcaagac taggaagaaa ctgcatcaac taatgagcaa aatcaccagc taacatcata
     2281 atgacaggat caacttcaca cataacaata ttaactttaa atataaatgg actaaattct
     2341 gcaattaaaa gacacagact ggcaagttgg ataaagagtc aagacccatc agtgtgctgt
     2401 attcaggaaa cccatctcac gtgcagagac acacataggc tcaaaataaa aggatggagg
     2461 aagatctacc aagccaatgg aaaacaaaaa aaggcagggg ttgcaatcct agtctctgat
     2521 aaaacagact ttaaaccaac aaagatcaaa agagacaaag aaggccatta cataatggta
     2581 aagggatcaa ttcaacaaga ggagctaact atcctaaata tttatgcacc caatacagga
     2641 gcacccagat tcataaagca agtcctcagt gacctacaaa gagacttaga ctcccacaca
     2701 ttaataatgg gagactttaa caccccactg tcaacattag acagatcaac gagacagaaa
     2761 gtcaacaagg atacccagga attgaactca gctctgcacc aagcagacct aatagacatc
     2821 tacagaactc tccaccccaa atcaacagaa tatacatttt tttcagcacc acaccacacc
     2881 tattccaaaa ttgaccacat agttggaagt aaagctctcc tcagcaaatg taaaagaaca
     2941 gaaattataa caaactatct ctcagaccac agtgcaatca aactagaact caggattaag
     3001 aatctcactc aaagccgctc aactacatgg aaactgaaca acctgctcct gaatgactac
     3061 tgggtacata acgaaatgaa ggcagaaata aagatgttct ttgaaaccaa cgagaacaaa
     3121 gacaccacat accagaatct ctgggacgca ttcaaagcag tgtgtagagg gaaatttata
     3181 gcactaaatg cctacaagag aaagcaggaa agatccaaaa ttgacaccct aacatcacaa
     3241 ttaaaagaac tagaaaagca agagcaaaca cattcaaaag ctagcagaag gcaagaaata
     3301 actaaaatca gagcagaact gaaggaaata gagacacaaa aaacccttca aaaaatcaat
     3361 gaatccagga gctggttttt tgaaaggatc aacaaaattg atagaccgct agcaagacta
     3421 ataaagaaaa aaagagagaa gaatcaaata gacacaataa aaaatgataa aggggatatc
     3481 accaccgatc ccacagaaat acaaactacc atcagagaat actacaaaca cctctacgca
     3541 aataaactag aaaatctaga agaaatggat acattcctcg acacatacac tctcccaaga
     3601 ctaaaccagg aagaagttga atctctgaat cgaccaataa caggctctga aattgtggca
     3661 ataatcaata gtttaccaac caaaaagagt ccaggaccag atggattcac agccgaattc
     3721 taccagaggt acaaggagga actggtacca ttccttctga aactattcca atcaatagaa
     3781 aaagagggaa tcctccctaa ctcattttat gaggccagca tcattctgat accaaagccg
     3841 ggcagagaca caaccaaaaa agagaatttt agaccaatat ccttgatgaa cattgatgca
     3901 aaaatcctca ataaaatact ggcaaaccga atccagcagc acatcaaaaa gcttatccac
     3961 catgatcaag tgggcttcat ccctgggatg caaggctggt tcaatatacg caaatcaata
     4021 aatgtaatcc agcatataaa cagagccaaa gacaaaaacc acatgattat ctcaatagat
     4081 gcagaaaaag cctttgacaa aattcaacaa cccttcatgc taaaaactct caataaatta
     4141 ggtattgatg ggacgtattt caaaataata agagctatct atgacaaacc cacagccaat
     4201 atcatactga atgggcaaaa actggaagca ttccctttga aaaccggcac aagacaggga
     4261 tgccctctct caccgctcct attcaacata gtgttggaag ttctggccag ggcaatcagg
     4321 caggagaagg aaataaaggg tattcaatta ggaaaagagg aagtcaaatt gtccctgttt
     4381 gcagacgaca tgattgttta tctagaaaac cccatcgtct cagcccaaaa tctccttaag
     4441 ctgataagca acttcagcaa agtctcagga tacaaaatca atgtacaaaa atcacaagca
     4501 ttcttataca ccaacaacag acaaacagag agccaaatca tgggtgaact cccattcaca
     4561 attgcttcaa agagaataaa atacctagga atccaactta caagggatgt gaaggacctc
     4621 ttcaaggaga actacaaacc actgctcaag gaaataaaag aggagacaaa caaatggaag
     4681 aacattccat gctcatgggt aggaagaatc aatatcgtga aaatggccat actgcccaag
     4741 gtaatttaca gattcaatgc catccccatc aagctaccaa tgactttctt cacagaattg
     4801 gaaaaaacta ctttaaagtt catatggaac caaaaaagag cccgcattgc caagtcaatc
     4861 ctaagccaaa agaacaaagc tggaggcatc acactacctg acttcaaact atactacaag
     4921 gctacagtaa ccaaaacagc atggtactgg taccaaaaca gagatataga tcaatggaac
     4981 agaacagagc cctcagaaat aatgccgcat atctacaact atctgatctt tgacaaacct
     5041 gagaaaaaca agcaatgggg aaaggattcc ctatttaata aatggtgctg ggaaaactgg
     5101 ctagccatat gtagaaagct gaaactggat cccttcctta caccttatac aaaaatcaat
     5161 tcaagatgga ttaaagattt aaacgttaaa cctaaaacca taaaaaccct agaagaaaac
     5221 ctaggcatta ccattcagga cataggcgtg ggcaaggact tcatgtccaa aacaccaaaa
     5281 gcaatggcaa caaaagacaa aattgacaaa tgggatctaa ttaaactaaa gagcttctgc
     5341 acagcaaaag aaactaccat cagagtgaac aggcaaccta caacatggga gaaaattttt
     5401 gcaacctact catctgacaa agggctaata tccagaatct acaatgaact caaacaaatt
     5461 tacaagaaaa aaacaaacaa ccccatcaaa aagtgggcga aggacatgaa cagacacttc
     5521 tcaaaagaag acatttatgc agccaaaaaa cacatgaaga aatgctcatc atcactggcc
     5581 atcagagaaa tgcaaatcaa aaccactatg agatatcatc tcacaccagt tagaatggca
     5641 atcattaaaa agtcaggaaa caacaggtgc tggagaggat gcggagaaat aggaacactt
     5701 ttacactgtt ggtgggactg taaactagtt caaccattgt ggaagtcagt gtggcgattc
     5761 ctcagggatc tagaactaga aataccattt gacccagcca tcccattact gggtatatac
     5821 ccaaatgagt ataaatcatg ctgctataaa gacacatgca cacgtatgtt tattgcggca
     5881 ctattcacaa tagcaaagac ttggaaccaa cccaaatgtc caacaatgat agactggatt
     5941 aagaaaatgt ggcacatata caccatggaa tactatgcag ccataaaaaa tgatgagttc
     6001 atatcctttg tagggacatg gatgaaattg gaaaccatca ttctcagtaa actatcgcaa
     6061 gaacaaaaaa ccaaacaccg catattctca ctcataggtg ggaattgaac aatgagatca
     6121 catggacaca ggaaggggaa tatcacactc tggggactgt ggtggggtcg ggggaggggg
     6181 gagggatagc attgggagat atacctaatg ctagatgaca cattagtggg tgcagcgcac
     6241 cagcatggca catgtatacg gatccgaatt ctcgacggat cgatccgaac aaacgaccca
     6301 acacccgtgc gttttattct gtctttttat tgccgatccc ctcagaagaa ctcgtcaaga
     6361 aggcgataga aggcgatgcg ctgcgaatcg ggagcggcga taccgtaaag cacgaggaag
     6421 cggtcagccc attcgccgcc aagctcttca gcaatatcac gggtagccaa cgctatgtcc
     6481 tgatagcggt cggccgcttt acttgtacag ctcgtccatg ccgagagtga tcccggcggc
     6541 ggtcacgaac tccagcagga ccatgtgatc gcgcttctcg ttggggtctt tgctcagggc
     6601 ggactgggtg ctcaggtagt ggttgtcggg cagcagcacg gggccgtcgc cgatgggggt
     6661 gttctgctgg tagtggtcgg ccaggtgagt ccaggagatg tttcagcact gttgccttta
     6721 gtctcgaggc aacttagaca actgagtatt gatctgagca cagcagggtg tgagctgttt
     6781 gaagatactg gggttggggg tgaagaaact gcagaggact aactgggctg agacccagtg
     6841 gcaatgtttt agggcctaag gaatgcctct gaaaatctag atggacaact ttgactttga
     6901 gaaaagagag gtggaaatga ggaaaatgac ttttctttat tagatttcgg tagaaagaac
     6961 tttcatcttt cccctatttt tgttattcgt tttaaaacat ctatctggag gcaggacaag
     7021 tatggtcatt aaaaagatgc aggcagaagg catatattgg ctcagtcaaa gtggggaact
     7081 ttggtggcca aacatacatt gctaaggcta ttcctatatc agctggacac atataaaatg
     7141 ctgctaatgc ttcattacaa acttatatcc tttaattcca gatgggggca aagtatgtcc
     7201 aggggtgagg aacaattgaa acatttgggc tggagtagat tttgaaagtc agctctgtgt
     7261 gtgtgtgtgt gtgtgtgtgt gtgagagcgt gtgtttcttt taacgttttc agcctacagc
     7321 atacagggtt catggtggca agaagataac aagatttaaa ttatggccag tgactagtgc
     7381 tgcaagaaga acaactacct gcatttaatg ggaaagcaaa atctcaggct ttgagggaag
     7441 ttaacatagg cttgattctg ggtggaagct gggtgtgtag ttatctggag gccaggctgg
     7501 agctctcagc tcactatggg ttcatcttta ttgtctcctt tcatctcaac agctgcacgc
     7561 tgccgtcctc gatgttgtgg cggatcttga agttcacctt gatgccgttc ttctgcttgt
     7621 cggccatgat atagacgttg tggctgttgt agttgtactc cagcttgtgc cccaggatgt
     7681 tgccgtcctc cttgaagtcg atgcccttca gctcgatgcg gttcaccagg gtgtcgccct
     7741 cgaacttcac ctcggcgcgg gtcttgtagt tgccgtcgtc cttgaagaag atggtgcgct
     7801 cctggacgta gccttcgggc atggcggact tgaagaagtc gtgctgcttc atgtggtcgg
     7861 ggtagcggct gaagcactgc acgccgtagg tcagggtggt cacgagggtg ggccagggca
     7921 cgggcagctt gccggtggtg cagatgaact tcagggtcag cttgccgtag gtggcatcgc
     7981 cctcgccctc gccggacacg ctgaacttgt ggccgtttac gtcgccgtcc agctcgacca
     8041 ggatgggcac caccccggtg aacagctcct cgcccttgct caccatggtg gcgaattcga
     8101 agcttgagct cgagatctga gtccggtagc gctagcggat ctgacggttc actaaaccag
     8161 ctctgcttat atagacctcc caccgtacac gcctaccgcc catttgcgtc aatggggcgg
     8221 agttgttacg acattttgga aagtcccgtt gattttggtg ccaaaacaaa ctcccattga
     8281 cgtcaatggg gtggagactt ggaaatcccc gtgagtcaaa ccgctatcca cgcccattga
     8341 tgtactgcca aaaccgcatc accatggtaa tagcgatgac taatacgtag atgtactgcc
     8401 aagtaggaaa gtcccataag gtcatgtact gggcataatg ccaggcgggc catttaccgt
     8461 cattgacgtc aatagggggc gtacttggca tatgatacac ttgatgtact gccaagtggg
     8521 cagtttaccg taaatactcc acccattgac gtcaatggaa agtccctatt ggcgttacta
     8581 tgggaacata cgtcattatt gacgtcaatg ggcgggggtc gttgggcggt cagccaggcg
     8641 ggccatttac cgtaagttat gtaacgcgga actccatata tgggctatga actaatgacc
     8701 ccgtaattga ttactattag cccgggggat ccagacatga taagatacat tgatgagttt
     8761 ggacaaacca caactagaat gcagtgaaaa aaatgcttta tttgtgaaat ttgtgatgct
     8821 attgctttat ttgtaaccat tataagctgc aataaacaag ttaacaacaa caattgcatt
     8881 cattttatgt ttcaggttca gggggaggtg tgggaggttt tttaaagcaa gtaaaacctc
     8941 tacaaatgtg gtatggctga ttatgatccg gctgcctcgc gcgtttcggt gatgacggtg
     9001 aaaacctctg acacatgcag ctcccggaga cggtcacagc ttgtctgtaa gcggatgccg
     9061 ggagcagaca agcccgtcag ggcgcgtcag cgggtgttgg cgggtgtcgg ggcgcagcca
     9121 tgaggtcgat cgactctaga ggatcgatcc ccgccccgga cgaactaaac ctgactacga
     9181 catctctgcc ccttcttcgc ggggcagtgc atgtaatccc ttcagttggt tggtacaact
     9241 tgccaactgg gccctgttcc acatgtgaca cgggggggga ccaaacacaa aggggttctc
     9301 tgactgtagt tgacatcctt ataaatggat gtgcacattt gccaacactg agtggctttc
     9361 atcctggagc agactttgca gtctgtggac tgcaacacaa cattgccttt atgtgtaact
     9421 cttggctgaa gctcttacac caatgctggg ggacatgtac ctcccagggg cccaggaaga
     9481 ctacgggagg ctacaccaac gtcaatcaga ggggcctgtg tagctaccga taagcggacc
     9541 ctcaagaggg cattagcaat agtgtttata aggccccctt gttaacccta aacgggtagc
     9601 atatgcttcc cgggtagtag tatatactat ccagactaac cctaattcaa tagcatatgt
     9661 tacccaacgg gaagcatatg ctatcgaatt agggttagta aaagggtcct aaggaacagc
     9721 gatatctccc accccatgag ctgtcacggt tttatttaca tggggtcagg attccacgag
     9781 ggtagtgaac cattttagtc acaagggcag tggctgaaga tcaaggagcg ggcagtgaac
     9841 tctcctgaat cttcgcctgc ttcttcattc tccttcgttt agctaataga ataactgctg
     9901 agttgtgaac agtaaggtgt atgtgaggtg ctcgaaaaca aggtttcagg tgacgccccc
     9961 agaataaaat ttggacgggg ggttcagtgg tggcattgtg ctatgacacc aatataaccc
    10021 tcacaaaccc cttgggcaat aaatactagt gtaggaatga aacattctga atatctttaa
    10081 caatagaaat ccatggggtg gggacaagcc gtaaagactg gatgtccatc tcacacgaat
    10141 ttatggctat gggcaacaca taatcctagt gcaatatgat actggggtta ttaagatgtg
    10201 tcccaggcag ggaccaagac aggtgaacca tgttgttaca ctctatttgt aacaagggga
    10261 aagagagtgg acgccgacag cagcggactc cactggttgt ctctaacacc cccgaaaatt
    10321 aaacggggct ccacgccaat ggggcccata aacaaagaca agtggccact cttttttttg
    10381 aaattgtgga gtgggggcac gcgtcagccc ccacacgccg ccctgcggtt ttggactgta
    10441 aaataagggt gtaataactt ggctgattgt aaccccgcta accactgcgg tcaaaccact
    10501 tgcccacaaa accactaatg gcaccccggg gaatacctgc ataagtaggt gggcgggcca
    10561 agataggggc gcgattgctg cgatctggag gacaaattac acacacttgc gcctgagcgc
    10621 caagcacagg gttgttggtc ctcatattca cgaggtcgct gagagcacgg tgggctaatg
    10681 ttgccatggg tagcatatac tacccaaata tctggatagc atatgctatc ctaatctata
    10741 tctgggtagc ataggctatc ctaatctata tctgggtagc atatgctatc ctaatctata
    10801 tctgggtagt atatgctatc ctaatttata tctgggtagc ataggctatc ctaatctata
    10861 tctgggtagc atatgctatc ctaatctata tctgggtagt atatgctatc ctaatctgta
    10921 tccgggtagc atatgctatc ctaatagaga ttagggtagt atatgctatc ctaatttata
    10981 tctgggtagc atatactacc caaatatctg gatagcatat gctatcctaa tctatatctg
    11041 ggtagcatat gctatcctaa tctatatctg ggtagcatag gctatcctaa tctatatctg
    11101 ggtagcatat gctatcctaa tctatatctg ggtagtatat gctatcctaa tttatatctg
    11161 ggtagcatag gctatcctaa tctatatctg ggtagcatat gctatcctaa tctatatctg
    11221 ggtagtatat gctatcctaa tctgtatccg ggtagcatat gctatcctca tgcatataca
    11281 gtcagcatat gatacccagt agtagagtgg gagtgctatc ctttgcatat gccgccacct
    11341 cccaaggggg cgtgaatttt cgctgcttgt ccttttcctg catgctggtt gctcccattc
    11401 ttaggtgaat ttaaggaggc caggctaaag ccgtcgcatg tctgattgct caccaggtaa
    11461 atgtcgctaa tgttttccaa cgcgagaagg tgttgagcgc ggagctgagt gacgtgacaa
    11521 catgggtatg cccaattgcc ccatgttggg aggacgaaaa tggtgacaag acagatggcc
    11581 agaaatacac caacagcacg catgatgtct actggggatt tattctttag tgcgggggaa
    11641 tacacggctt ttaatacgat tgagggcgtc tcctaacaag ttacatcact cctgcccttc
    11701 ctcaccctca tctccatcac ctccttcatc tccgtcatct ccgtcatcac cctccgcggc
    11761 agccccttcc accataggtg gaaaccaggg aggcaaatct actccatcgt caaagctgca
    11821 cacagtcacc ctgatattgc aggtaggagc gggctttgtc ataacaaggt ccttaatcgc
    11881 atccttcaaa acctcagcaa atatatgagt ttgtaaaaag accatgaaat aacagacaat
    11941 ggactccctt agcgggccag gttgtgggcc gggtccaggg gccattccaa aggggagacg
    12001 actcaatggt gtaagacgac attgtggaat agcaagggca gttcctcgcc ttaggttgta
    12061 aagggaggtc ttactacctc catatacgaa cacaccggcg acccaagttc cttcgtcggt
    12121 agtcctttct acgtgactcc tagccaggag agctcttaaa ccttctgcaa tgttctcaaa
    12181 tttcgggttg gaacctcctt gaccacgatg ctttccaaac caccctcctt ttttgcgcct
    12241 gcctccatca ccctgacccc ggggtccagt gcttgggcct tctcctgggt catctgcggg
    12301 gccctgctct atcgctcccg ggggcacgtc aggctcacca tctgggccac cttcttggtg
    12361 gtattcaaaa taatcggctt cccctacagg gtggaaaaat ggccttctac ctggaggggg
    12421 cctgcgcggt ggagacccgg atgatgatga ctgactactg ggactcctgg gcctcttttc
    12481 tccacgtcca cgacctctcc ccctggctct ttcacgactt ccccccctgg ctctttcacg
    12541 tcctctaccc cggcggcctc cactacctcc tcgaccccgg cctccactac ctcctcgacc
    12601 ccggcctcca ctgcctcctc gaccccggcc tccacctcct gctcctgccc ctcctgctcc
    12661 tgcccctcct cctgctcctg cccctcctgc ccctcctgct cctgcccctc ctgcccctcc
    12721 tgctcctgcc cctcctgccc ctcctgctcc tgcccctcct gcccctcctc ctgctcctgc
    12781 ccctcctgcc cctcctcctg ctcctgcccc tcctgcccct cctgctcctg cccctcctgc
    12841 ccctcctgct cctgcccctc ctgcccctcc tgctcctgcc cctcctgctc ctgcccctcc
    12901 tgctcctgcc cctcctgctc ctgcccctcc tgcccctcct gcccctcctc ctgctcctgc
    12961 ccctcctgct cctgcccctc ctgcccctcc tgcccctcct gctcctgccc ctcctcctgc
    13021 tcctgcccct cctgcccctc ctgcccctcc tcctgctcct gcccctcctg cccctcctcc
    13081 tgctcctgcc cctcctcctg ctcctgcccc tcctgcccct cctgcccctc ctcctgctcc
    13141 tgcccctcct gcccctcctc ctgctcctgc ccctcctcct gctcctgccc ctcctgcccc
    13201 tcctgcccct cctcctgctc ctgcccctcc tcctgctcct gcccctcctg cccctcctgc
    13261 ccctcctgcc cctcctcctg ctcctgcccc tcctcctgct cctgcccctc ctgctcctgc
    13321 ccctcccgct cctgctcctg ctcctgttcc accgtgggtc cctttgcagc caatgcaact
    13381 tggacgtttt tggggtctcc ggacaccatc tctatgtctt ggccctgatc ctgagccgcc
    13441 cggggctcct ggtcttccgc ctcctcgtcc tcgtcctctt ccccgtcctc gtccatggtt
    13501 atcaccccct cttctttgag gtccactgcc gccggagcct tctggtccag atgtgtctcc
    13561 cttctctcct aggccatttc caggtcctgt acctggcccc tcgtcagaca tgattcacac
    13621 taaaagagat caatagacat ctttattaga cgacgctcag tgaatacagg gagtgcagac
    13681 tcctgccccc tccaacagcc cccccaccct catccccttc atggtcgctg tcagacagat
    13741 ccaggtctga aaattcccca tcctccgaac catcctcgtc ctcatcacca attactcgca
    13801 gcccggaaaa ctcccgctga acatcctcaa gatttgcgtc ctgagcctca agccaggcct
    13861 caaattcctc gtcccccttt ttgctggacg gtagggatgg ggattctcgg gacccctcct
    13921 cttcctcttc aaggtcacca gacagagatg ctactggggc aacggaagaa aagctgggtg
    13981 cggcctgtga ggatcagctt atcgatgata agctgtcaaa catgagaatt cttgaagacg
    14041 aaagggcctc gtgatacgcc tatttttata ggttaatgtc atgataataa tggtttctta
    14101 gacgtcaggt ggcacttttc ggggaaatgt gcgcggaacc cctatttgtt tatttttcta
    14161 aatacattca aatatgtatc cgctcatgag acaataaccc tgataaatgc ttcaataata
    14221 ttgaaaaagg aagagtatga gtattcaaca tttccgtgtc gcccttattc ccttttttgc
    14281 ggcattttgc cttcctgttt ttgctcaccc agaaacgctg gtgaaagtaa aagatgctga
    14341 agatcagttg ggtgcacgag tgggttacat cgaactggat ctcaacagcg gtaagatcct
    14401 tgagagtttt cgccccgaag aacgttttcc aatgatgagc acttttaaag ttctgctatg
    14461 tggcgcggta ttatcccgtg ttgacgccgg gcaagagcaa ctcggtcgcc gcatacacta
    14521 ttctcagaat gacttggttg agtactcacc agtcacagaa aagcatctta cggatggcat
    14581 gacagtaaga gaattatgca gtgctgccat aaccatgagt gataacactg cggccaactt
    14641 acttctgaca acgatcggag gaccgaagga gctaaccgct tttttgcaca acatggggga
    14701 tcatgtaact cgccttgatc gttgggaacc ggagctgaat gaagccatac caaacgacga
    14761 gcgtgacacc acgatgcctg cagcaatggc aacaacgttg cgcaaactat taactggcga
    14821 actacttact ctagcttccc ggcaacaatt aatagactgg atggaggcgg ataaagttgc
    14881 aggaccactt ctgcgctcgg cccttccggc tggctggttt attgctgata aatctggagc
    14941 cggtgagcgt gggtctcgcg gtatcattgc agcactgggg ccagatggta agccctcccg
    15001 tatcgtagtt atctacacga cggggagtca ggcaactatg gatgaacgaa atagacagat
    15061 cgctgagata ggtgcctcac tgattaagca ttggtaactg tcagaccaag tttactcata
    15121 tatactttag attgatttaa aacttcattt ttaatttaaa aggatctagg tgaagatcct
    15181 ttttgataat ctcatgacca aaatccctta acgtgagttt tcgttccact gagcgtcaga
    15241 ccccgtagaa aagatcaaag gatcttcttg agatcctttt tttctgcgcg taatctgctg
    15301 cttgcaaaca aaaaaaccac cgctaccagc ggtggtttgt ttgccggatc aagagctacc
    15361 aactcttttt ccgaaggtaa ctggcttcag cagagcgcag ataccaaata ctgtccttct
    15421 agtgtagccg tagttaggcc accacttcaa gaactctgta gcaccgccta catacctcgc
    15481 tctgctaatc ctgttaccag tggctgctgc cagtggcgat aagtcgtgtc ttaccgggtt
    15541 ggactcaaga cgatagttac cggataaggc gcagcggtcg ggctgaacgg ggggttcgtg
    15601 cacacagccc agcttggagc gaacgaccta caccgaactg agatacctac agcgtgagct
    15661 atgagaaagc gccacgcttc ccgaagggag aaaggcggac aggtatccgg taagcggcag
    15721 ggtcggaaca ggagagcgca cgagggagct tccaggggga aacgcctggt atctttatag
    15781 tcctgtcggg tttcgccacc tctgacttga gcgtcgattt ttgtgatgct cgtcaggggg
    15841 gcggagccta tggaaaaacg ccagcaacgc ggccttttta cggttcctgg ccttttgctg
    15901 gccttttgct cacatgttct ttcctgcgtt atcccctgat tctgtggata accgtattac
    15961 cgcctttgag tgagctgata ccgctcgccg cagccgaacg accgagcgca gcgagtcagt
    16021 gagcgaggaa gcggaagagc gcctgatgcg gtattttctc cttacgcatc tgtgcggtat
    16081 ttcacaccgc atatggtgca ctctcagtac aatctgctct gatgccgcat agttaagcca
    16141 gctgtggaat gtgtgtcagt tagggtgtgg aaagtcccca ggctccccag caggcagaag
    16201 tatgcaaagc atgcatctca attagtcagc aaccaggtgt ggaaagtccc caggctcccc
    16261 agcaggcaga agtatgcaaa gcatgcatct caattagtca gcaaccatag tcccgcccct
    16321 aactccgccc atcccgcccc taactccgcc cagttccgcc cattctccgc cccatggctg
    16381 actaattttt tttatttatg cagaggccga ggccgcctcg gcctctgagc tattccagaa
    16441 gtagtgagga ggcttttttg gaggcctagg cttttgcaaa aagcttgcat gcctgcaggt
    16501 cggccgccac gaccggtgcc gccaccatcc cctgacccac gcccctgacc cctcacaagg
    16561 agacgacctt ccatgaccga gtacaagccc acggtgcgcc tcgccacccg cgacgacgtc
    16621 ccccgggccg tacgcaccct cgccgccgcg ttcgccgact accccgccac gcgccacacc
    16681 gtcgacccgg accgccacat cgagcgggtc accgagctgc aagaactctt cctcacgcgc
    16741 gtcgggctcg acatcggcaa ggtgtgggtc gcggacgacg gcgccgcggt ggcggtctgg
    16801 accacgccgg agagcgtcga agcgggggcg gtgttcgccg agatcggccc gcgcatggcc
    16861 gagttgagcg gttcccggct ggccgcgcag caacagatgg aaggcctcct ggcgccgcac
    16921 cggcccaagg agcccgcgtg gttcctggcc accgtcggcg tctcgcccga ccaccagggc
    16981 aagggtctgg gcagcgccgt cgtgctcccc ggagtggagg cggccgagcg cgccggggtg
    17041 cccgccttcc tggagacctc cgcgccccgc aacctcccct tctacgagcg gctcggcttc
    17101 accgtcaccg ccgacgtcga ggtgcccgaa ggaccgcgca cctggtgcat gacccgcaag
    17161 cccggtgcct gacgcccgcc ccacgacccg cagcgcccga ccgaaaggag cgcacgaccc
    17221 catggctccg accgaagccg acccgggcgg ccccgccgac cccgcacccg cccccgaggc
    17281 ccaccgactc tagaggatca taatcagcca taccacattt gtagaggttt tacttgcttt
    17341 aaaaaacctc ccacacctcc ccctgaacct gaaacataaa atgaatgcaa ttgttgttgt
    17401 taacttgttt attgcagctt ataatggtta caaataaagc aatagcatca caaatttcac
    17461 aaataaagca tttttttcac tgcattctag ttgtggtttg tccaaactca tcaatgtatc
    17521 ttatcatgtc tggatcactc gccgatagtg gaaaccgacg ccccagcact cgtccgaggg
    17581 caaaggaata ggggagatgg gggaggctaa ctgaaacacg gaaggagaca ataccggaag
    17641 gaacccgcgc tatgacggca ataaaaagac agaataaaac gcacgggtgt tgggtcgttt
    17701 gttcataaac gcggggttcg gtcccagggc tggcactctg tcgatacccc accgagaccc
    17761 cattggggcc aatacgcccg cgtttcttcc ttttccccac cccacccccc aagttcgggt
    17821 gaaggcccag ggctcgcagc caacgtcggg gcggcaggcc ctgccatagc cactggcccc
    17881 gtgggttagg gacggggtcc cccatgggga atggtttatg gttcgtgggg gttattattt
    17941 tgggcgttgc gtggggtctg gtccacgact ggactgagca gacagaccca tggtttttgg
    18001 atggcctggg catggaccgc atgtactggc gcgacacgaa caccgggcgt ctgtggctgc
    18061 caaacacccc cgacccccaa aaaccaccgc gcggatttct ggcgtgccaa gctagtcgac
    18121 caattctcat gtttgacagc ttatcatcgc agatccgggc aacgttgttg ccattgctgc
    18181 aggcgcagaa ctggtaggta tggaagatct atacattgaa tcaatattgg caattagcca
    18241 tattagtcat tggttatata gcataaatca atattggcta ttggccattg catacgttgt
    18301 atctatatca taatatgtac atttatattg gctcatgtcc aatatgaccg ccatgttgac
    18361 attgattatt gactagttat taatagtaat caattacggg gtcattagtt catagcccat
    18421 atatggagtt ccgcgttaca taacttacgg taaatggccc gcctggctga ccgcccaacg
    18481 acccccgccc attgacgtca ataatgacgt atgttcccat agtaacgcca atagggactt
    18541 tccattgacg tcaatgggtg gagtatttac ggtaaactgc ccacttggca gtacatcaag
    18601 tgtatcatat gccaagtccg ccccctattg acgtcaatga cggtaaatgg cccgcctggc
    18661 attatgccca gtacatgacc ttacgggact ttcctacttg gcagtacatc tac
//
